>Addgene plasmid #223087 | pCMV-T7-SpCas9(KWRQLC)-P2A-EGFP (RAS2864) | addgene full sequence | sequence record 447656 | Addgene NGS Result
CAGTCGGGAAACCTGTCGTGCCAGCTGCATTAATGAATCGGCCAACGCGCGGGGAGAGGCGGTTTGCGTA
TTGGGCGCTCTTCCGCTTCCTCGCTCACTGACTCGCTGCGCTCGGTCGTTCGGCTGCGGCGAGCGGTATC
AGCTCACTCAAAGGCGGTAATACGGTTATCCACAGAATCAGGGGATAACGCAGGAAAGAACATGTGAGCA
AAAGGCCAGCAAAAGGCCAGGAACCGTAAAAAGGCCGCGTTGCTGGCGTTTTTCCATAGGCTCCGCCCCC
CTGACGAGCATCACAAAAATCGACGCTCAAGTCAGAGGTGGCGAAACCCGACAGGACTATAAAGATACCA
GGCGTTTCCCCCTGGAAGCTCCCTCGTGCGCTCTCCTGTTCCGACCCTGCCGCTTACCGGATACCTGTCC
GCCTTTCTCCCTTCGGGAAGCGTGGCGCTTTCTCATAGCTCACGCTGTAGGTATCTCAGTTCGGTGTAGG
TCGTTCGCTCCAAGCTGGGCTGTGTGCACGAACCCCCCGTTCAGCCCGACCGCTGCGCCTTATCCGGTAA
CTATCGTCTTGAGTCCAACCCGGTAAGACACGACTTATCGCCACTGGCAGCAGCCACTGGTAACAGGATT
AGCAGAGCGAGGTATGTAGGCGGTGCTACAGAGTTCTTGAAGTGGTGGCCTAACTACGGCTACACTAGAA
GAACAGTATTTGGTATCTGCGCTCTGCTGAAGCCAGTTACCTTCGGAAAAAGAGTTGGTAGCTCTTGATC
CGGCAAACAAACCACCGCTGGTAGCGGTGGTTTTTTTGTTTGCAAGCAGCAGATTACGCGCAGAAAAAAA
GGATCTCAAGAAGATCCTTTGATCTTTTCTACGGGGTCTGACGCTCAGTGGAACGAAAACTCACGTTAAG
GGATTTTGGTCATGAGATTATCAAAAAGGATCTTCACCTAGATCCTTTTAAATTAAAAATGAAGTTTTAA
ATCAATCTAAAGTATATATGAGTAAACTTGGTCTGACAGTTACCAATGCTTAATCAGTGAGGCACCTATC
TCAGCGATCTGTCTATTTCGTTCATCCATAGTTGCCTGACTCCCCGTCGTGTAGATAACTACGATACGGG
AGGGCTTACCATCTGGCCCCAGTGCTGCAATGATACCGCGAGACCCACGCTCACCGGCTCCAGATTTATC
AGCAATAAACCAGCCAGCCGGAAGGGCCGAGCGCAGAAGTGGTCCTGCAACTTTATCCGCCTCCATCCAG
TCTATTAATTGTTGCCGGGAAGCTAGAGTAAGTAGTTCGCCAGTTAATAGTTTGCGCAACGTTGTTGCCA
TTGCTACAGGCATCGTGGTGTCACGCTCGTCGTTTGGTATGGCTTCATTCAGCTCCGGTTCCCAACGATC
AAGGCGAGTTACATGATCCCCCATGTTGTGCAAAAAAGCGGTTAGCTCCTTCGGTCCTCCGATCGTTGTC
AGAAGTAAGTTGGCCGCAGTGTTATCACTCATGGTTATGGCAGCACTGCATAATTCTCTTACTGTCATGC
CATCCGTAAGATGCTTTTCTGTGACTGGTGAGTACTCAACCAAGTCATTCTGAGAATAGTGTATGCGGCG
ACCGAGTTGCTCTTGCCCGGCGTCAATACGGGATAATACCGCGCCACATAGCAGAACTTTAAAAGTGCTC
ATCATTGGAAAACGTTCTTCGGGGCGAAAACTCTCAAGGATCTTACCGCTGTTGAGATCCAGTTCGATGT
AACCCACTCGTGCACCCAACTGATCTTCAGCATCTTTTACTTTCACCAGCGTTTCTGGGTGAGCAAAAAC
AGGAAGGCAAAATGCCGCAAAAAAGGGAATAAGGGCGACACGGAAATGTTGAATACTCATACTCTTCCTT
TTTCAATATTATTGAAGCATTTATCAGGGTTATTGTCTCATGAGCGGATACATATTTGAATGTATTTAGA
AAAATAAACAAATAGGGGTTCCGCGCACATTTCCCCGAAAAGTGCCACCTGACGTCGACGGATCGGGAGA
TCGATCTCCCGATCCCCTAGGGTCGACTCTCAGTACAATCTGCTCTGATGCCGCATAGTTAAGCCAGTAT
CTGCTCCCTGCTTGTGTGTTGGAGGTCGCTGAGTAGTGCGCGAGCAAAATTTAAGCTACAACAAGGCAAG
GCTTGACCGACAATTGCATGAAGAATCTGCTTAGGGTTAGGCGTTTTGCGCTGCTTCGCGATGTACGGGC
CAGATATACGCGTTGACATTGATTATTGACTAGTTATTAATAGTAATCAATTACGGGGTCATTAGTTCAT
AGCCCATATATGGAGTTCCGCGTTACATAACTTACGGTAAATGGCCCGCCTGGCTGACCGCCCAACGACC
CCCGCCCATTGACGTCAATAATGACGTATGTTCCCATAGTAACGCCAATAGGGACTTTCCATTGACGTCA
ATGGGTGGAGTATTTACGGTAAACTGCCCACTTGGCAGTACATCAAGTGTATCATATGCCAAGTACGCCC
CCTATTGACGTCAATGACGGTAAATGGCCCGCCTGGCATTATGCCCAGTACATGACCTTATGGGACTTTC
CTACTTGGCAGTACATCTACGTATTAGTCATCGCTATTACCATGGTGATGCGGTTTTGGCAGTACATCAA
TGGGCGTGGATAGCGGTTTGACTCACGGGGATTTCCAAGTCTCCACCCCATTGACGTCAATGGGAGTTTG
TTTTGGCACCAAAATCAACGGGACTTTCCAAAATGTCGTAACAACTCCGCCCCATTGACGCAAATGGGCG
GTAGGCGTGTACGGTGGGAGGTCTATATAAGCAGAGCTGGTTTAGTGAACCGTCAGATCCGCTAGAGATC
CGCGGCCGCTAATACGACTCACTATAGGGAGAGCCGCCACCATGGACAAGAAGTACAGCATCGGCCTGGA
CATCGGCACCAACTCTGTGGGCTGGGCCGTGATCACCGACGAGTACAAGGTGCCCAGCAAGAAATTCAAG
GTGCTGGGCAACACCGACCGGCACAGCATCAAGAAGAACCTGATCGGAGCCCTGCTGTTCGACAGCGGCG
AAACAGCCGAGGCCACCCGGCTGAAGAGAACCGCCAGAAGAAGATACACCAGACGGAAGAACCGGATCTG
CTATCTGCAAGAGATCTTCAGCAACGAGATGGCCAAGGTGGACGACAGCTTCTTCCACAGACTGGAAGAG
TCCTTCCTGGTGGAAGAGGATAAGAAGCACGAGCGGCACCCCATCTTCGGCAACATCGTGGACGAGGTGG
CCTACCACGAGAAGTACCCCACCATCTACCACCTGAGAAAGAAACTGGTGGACAGCACCGACAAGGCCGA
CCTGCGGCTGATCTATCTGGCCCTGGCCCACATGATCAAGTTCCGGGGCCACTTCCTGATCGAGGGCGAC
CTGAACCCCGACAACAGCGACGTGGACAAGCTGTTCATCCAGCTGGTGCAGACCTACAACCAGCTGTTCG
AGGAAAACCCCATCAACGCCAGCGGCGTGGACGCCAAGGCCATCCTGTCTGCCAGACTGAGCAAGAGCAG
ACGGCTGGAAAATCTGATCGCCCAGCTGCCCGGCGAGAAGAAGAATGGCCTGTTCGGAAACCTGATTGCC
CTGAGCCTGGGCCTGACCCCCAACTTCAAGAGCAACTTCGACCTGGCCGAGGATGCCAAACTGCAGCTGA
GCAAGGACACCTACGACGACGACCTGGACAACCTGCTGGCCCAGATCGGCGACCAGTACGCCGACCTGTT
TCTGGCCGCCAAGAACCTGTCCGACGCCATCCTGCTGAGCGACATCCTGAGAGTGAACACCGAGATCACC
AAGGCCCCCCTGAGCGCCTCTATGATCAAGAGATACGACGAGCACCACCAGGACCTGACCCTGCTGAAAG
CTCTCGTGCGGCAGCAGCTGCCTGAGAAGTACAAAGAGATTTTCTTCGACCAGAGCAAGAACGGCTACGC
CGGCTACATTGACGGCGGAGCCAGCCAGGAAGAGTTCTACAAGTTCATCAAGCCCATCCTGGAAAAGATG
GACGGCACCGAGGAACTGCTCGTGAAGCTGAACAGAGAGGACCTGCTGCGGAAGCAGCGGACCTTCGACA
ACGGCAGCATCCCCCACCAGATCCACCTGGGAGAGCTGCACGCCATTCTGCGGCGGCAGGAAGATTTTTA
CCCATTCCTGAAGGACAACCGGGAAAAGATCGAGAAGATCCTGACCTTCCGCATCCCCTACTACGTGGGC
CCTCTGGCCAGGGGAAACAGCAGATTCGCCTGGATGACCAGAAAGAGCGAGGAAACCATCACCCCCTGGA
ACTTCGAGGAAGTGGTGGACAAGGGCGCTTCCGCCCAGAGCTTCATCGAGCGGATGACCAACTTCGATAA
GAACCTGCCCAACGAGAAGGTGCTGCCCAAGCACAGCCTGCTGTACGAGTACTTCACCGTGTATAACGAG
CTGACCAAAGTGAAATACGTGACCGAGGGAATGAGAAAGCCCGCCTTCCTGAGCGGCGAGCAGAAAAAGG
CCATCGTGGACCTGCTGTTCAAGACCAACCGGAAAGTGACCGTGAAGCAGCTGAAAGAGGACTACTTCAA
GAAAATCGAGTGCTTCGACTCCGTGGAAATCTCCGGCGTGGAAGATCGGTTCAACGCCTCCCTGGGCACA
TACCACGATCTGCTGAAAATTATCAAGGACAAGGACTTCCTGGACAATGAGGAAAACGAGGACATTCTGG
AAGATATCGTGCTGACCCTGACACTGTTTGAGGACAGAGAGATGATCGAGGAACGGCTGAAAACCTATGC
CCACCTGTTCGACGACAAAGTGATGAAGCAGCTGAAGCGGCGGAGATACACCGGCTGGGGCAGGCTGAGC
CGGAAGCTGATCAACGGCATCCGGGACAAGCAGTCCGGCAAGACAATCCTGGATTTCCTGAAGTCCGACG
GCTTCGCCAACAGAAACTTCATGCAGCTGATCCACGACGACAGCCTGACCTTTAAAGAGGACATCCAGAA
AGCCCAGGTGTCCGGCCAGGGCGATAGCCTGCACGAGCACATTGCCAATCTGGCCGGCAGCCCCGCCATT
AAGAAGGGCATCCTGCAGACAGTGAAGGTGGTGGACGAGCTCGTGAAAGTGATGGGCCGGCACAAGCCCG
AGAACATCGTGATCGAAATGGCCAGAGAGAACCAGACCACCCAGAAGGGACAGAAGAACAGCCGCGAGAG
AATGAAGCGGATCGAAGAGGGCATCAAAGAGCTGGGCAGCCAGATCCTGAAAGAACACCCCGTGGAAAAC
ACCCAGCTGCAGAACGAGAAGCTGTACCTGTACTACCTGCAGAATGGGCGGGATATGTACGTGGACCAGG
AACTGGACATCAACCGGCTGTCCGACTACGATGTGGACCATATCGTGCCTCAGAGCTTTCTGAAGGACGA
CTCCATCGACAACAAGGTGCTGACCAGAAGCGACAAGAACCGGGGCAAGAGCGACAACGTGCCCTCCGAA
GAGGTCGTGAAGAAGATGAAGAACTACTGGCGGCAGCTGCTGAACGCCAAGCTGATTACCCAGAGAAAGT
TCGACAATCTGACCAAGGCCGAGAGAGGCGGCCTGAGCGAACTGGATAAGGCCGGCTTCATCAAGAGACA
GCTGGTGGAAACCCGGCAGATCACAAAGCACGTGGCACAGATCCTGGACTCCCGGATGAACACTAAGTAC
GACGAGAATGACAAGCTGATCCGGGAAGTGAAAGTGATCACCCTGAAGTCCAAGCTGGTGTCCGATTTCC
GGAAGGATTTCCAGTTTTACAAAGTGCGCGAGATCAACAACTACCACCACGCCCACGACGCCTACCTGAA
CGCCGTCGTGGGAACCGCCCTGATCAAAAAGTACCCTAAGCTGGAAAGCGAGTTCGTGTACGGCGACTAC
AAGGTGTACGACGTGCGGAAGATGATCGCCAAGAGCGAGCAGGAAATCGGCAAGGCTACCGCCAAGTACT
TCTTCTACAGCAACATCATGAACTTTTTCAAGACCGAGATTACCCTGGCCAACGGCGAGATCCGGAAGCG
GCCTCTGATCGAGACAAACGGCGAAACCGGGGAGATCGTGTGGGATAAGGGCCGGGATTTTGCCACCGTG
CGGAAAGTGCTGAGCATGCCCCAAGTGAATATCGTGAAAAAGACCGAGGTGCAGACAGGCGGCTTCAGCA
AAGAGTCTATCCTGCCCAAGAGGAACAGCGATAAGCTGATCGCCAGAAAGAAGGACTGGGACCCTAAGAA
GTACGGCGGCTTCAAGTGGCCCACCGTGGCCTATTCTGTGCTGGTGGTGGCCAAAGTGGAAAAGGGCAAG
TCCAAGAAACTGAAGAGTGTGAAAGAGCTGCTGGGGATCACCATCATGGAAAGAAGCAGCTTCGAGAAGA
ATCCCATCGACTTTCTGGAAGCCAAGGGCTACAAAGAAGTGAAAAAGGACCTGATCATCAAGCTGCCTAA
GTACTCCCTGTTCGAGCTGGAAAACGGCCGGAAGAGAATGCTGGCCTCTGCCAGACAGCTGCAGAAGGGA
AACGAACTGGCCCTGCCCTCCAAATATGTGAACTTCCTGTACCTGGCCAGCCACTATGAGAAGCTGAAGG
GCTCCCCCGAGGATAATGAGCAGAAACAGCTGTTTGTGGAACAGCACAAGCACTACCTGGACGAGATCAT
CGAGCAGATCAGCGAGTTCTCCAAGAGAGTGATCCTGGCCGACGCTAATCTGGACAAAGTGCTGTCCGCC
TACAACAAGCACCGGGATAAGCCCATCAGAGAGCAGGCCGAGAATATCATCCACCTGTTTACCCTGACCA
ATCTGGGAGCCCCTGCCGCCTTCAAGTACTTTGACACCACCATCGACCGGAAGCTGTACTGCAGCACCAA
AGAGGTGCTGGACGCCACCCTGATCCACCAGAGCATCACCGGCCTGTACGAGACACGGATCGACCTGTCT
CAGCTGGGAGGCGACGGATCCGGCGGAGGCGGAAGCGGGAAAAGAACCGCCGACGGCAGCGAATTCGAGC
CCAAGAAGAAGAGGAAAGTCTCGAGCGGAGGCGACTACAAAGACCATGACGGTGATTATAAAGATCATGA
CATCGATTACAAGGATGACGATGACAAGGGAGGCGGTGGAAGCGGCGCAACAAACTTCTCTCTGCTGAAA
CAAGCCGGAGATGTCGAAGAGAATCCTGGACCGATGGTGAGCAAGGGCGAGGAGCTGTTCACCGGGGTGG
TGCCCATCCTGGTCGAGCTGGACGGCGACGTAAACGGCCACAAGTTCAGCGTGTCCGGCGAGGGCGAGGG
CGATGCCACCTACGGCAAGCTGACCCTGAAGTTCATCTGCACCACCGGCAAGCTGCCCGTGCCCTGGCCC
ACCCTCGTGACCACCCTGACCTACGGCGTGCAGTGCTTCAGCCGCTACCCCGACCACATGAAGCAGCACG
ACTTCTTCAAGTCCGCCATGCCCGAAGGCTACGTCCAGGAGCGCACCATCTTCTTCAAGGACGACGGCAA
CTACAAGACCCGCGCCGAGGTGAAGTTCGAGGGCGACACCCTGGTGAACCGCATCGAGCTGAAGGGCATC
GACTTCAAGGAGGACGGCAACATCCTGGGGCACAAGCTGGAGTACAACTACAACAGCCACAACGTCTATA
TCATGGCCGACAAGCAGAAGAACGGCATCAAGGTGAACTTCAAGATCCGCCACAACATCGAGGACGGCAG
CGTGCAGCTCGCCGACCACTACCAGCAGAACACCCCCATCGGCGACGGCCCCGTGCTGCTGCCCGACAAC
CACTACCTGAGCACCCAGTCCGCCCTGAGCAAAGACCCCAACGAGAAGCGCGATCACATGGTCCTGCTGG
AGTTCGTGACCGCCGCCGGGATCACTCTCGGCATGGACGAGCTGTACAAGTGACCGGTCATCATCACCAT
CACCATTGAGTTTAAACCCGCTGATCAGCCTCGACTGTGCCTTCTAGTTGCCAGCCATCTGTTGTTTGCC
CCTCCCCCGTGCCTTCCTTGACCCTGGAAGGTGCCACTCCCACTGTCCTTTCCTAATAAAATGAGGAAAT
TGCATCGCATTGTCTGAGTAGGTGTCATTCTATTCTGGGGGGTGGGGTGGGGCAGGACAGCAAGGGGGAG
GATTGGGAAGACAATAGCAGGCATGCTGGGGATGCGGTGGGCTCTATGGCTTCTGAGGCGGAAAGAACCA
GCTGGGGCTCGATACCGTCGACCTCTAGCTAGAGCTTGGCGTAATCATGGTCATAGCTGTTTCCTGTGTG
AAATTGTTATCCGCTCACAATTCCACACAACATACGAGCCGGAAGCATAAAGTGTAAAGCCTAGGGTGCC
TAATGAGTGAGCTAACTCACATTAATTGCGTTGCGCTCACTGCCCGCTTTC
Features (pLannotate 1.2.2; 18 found; start..end, strand, type, name):
    261..849     -  rep_origin     ori: high-copy-number ColE1/pMB1/pBR322/pUC origin of replication
   1020..1880    -  CDS            AmpR: β-lactamase; bla; confers resistance to ampicillin, carbenicillin, and related antibiotics
   1881..1985    -  promoter       AmpR promoter: bla
   2056..2100    -  misc_feature   bom (fragment): basis of mobility region from pBR322
   2255..2634    +  enhancer       CMV enhancer: human cytomegalovirus immediate early enhancer
   2635..2838    +  promoter       CMV promoter: human cytomegalovirus (CMV) immediate early promoter
   2880..2898    +  promoter       T7 promoter: promoter for bacteriophage T7 RNA polymerase
   2912..4630    +  CDS            Cas9(N): N-terminal portion of Streptococcus pyogenes Cas9 (Zetsche et al., 2015)
   4517..7015    +  CDS            Cas9(C): C-terminal portion of Streptococcus pyogenes Cas9 (Zetsche et al., 2015)
   7103..7168    +  CDS            3xFLAG: three tandem FLAG® epitope tags, followed by an enterokinase cleavage site
   7244..7960    +  CDS            EGFP: EGFP is a basic (constitutively fluorescent) green fluorescent protein published in 1996, derived from Aequorea victoria. It is reported to be a rapidly-maturing weak dimer with moderate acid sensitivity.
   8015..8239    +  polyA_signal   bGH poly(A) signal: bovine growth hormone polyadenylation signal
   8243..8264    +  promoter       SV40 promoter (fragment): SV40 enhancer and early promoter
   8269..8285    +  misc_feature   MCS (fragment): pBluescript multiple cloning site
   8334..8350    -  protein_bind   lac operator: The lac repressor binds to the lac operator to inhibit transcription in E. coli. This inhibition can be relieved by adding lactose or isopropyl-β-D-thiogalactopyranoside (IPTG). lac repressor encoded by lacI
   8358..8388    -  promoter       lac promoter: promoter for the E. coli lac operon
   8403..8424    -  protein_bind   CAP binding site: CAP binding activates transcription in the presence of cAMP. E. coli catabolite activator protein
   8437..78      -  CDS            lacI (fragment) (across the origin): lac repressor; lacI; The lac repressor binds to the lac operator to inhibit transcription in E. coli. This inhibition can be relieved by adding lactose or isopropyl-β-D-thiogalactopyranoside (IPTG).
