[The description below was written by a language model from this plasmid's Addgene catalogue record and pLannotate feature annotations shown in this document.]
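Description:
pCMV-T7-SpCas9(KWRQLC)-P2A-EGFP (RAS2864) is an 8,451 nt mammalian expression and CRISPR plasmid built by Gibson cloning on the pCMV-T7-SpCas9-P2A-EGFP backbone. It is propagated in E. coli as a high-copy plasmid through a ColE1/pUC-type origin and selected with ampicillin via the β-lactamase gene and its native promoter. Small remnants of lac regulatory elements, a pBR322 bom region, an SV40 promoter fragment and a multiple cloning site fragment are annotated in the backbone and appear to be vestigial.

The payload is a human codon-optimized Streptococcus pyogenes Cas9 nuclease carrying six substitutions, D1135K, S1136W, G1218R, E1219Q, R1335L and T1337C, which give the variant its KWRQLC name. The associated publication concerns engineering custom PAM variants of Cas9, which suggests these changes are intended to alter PAM recognition, although the record does not state which PAM this variant prefers. The annotation tool splits the Cas9 coding region into overlapping N- and C-terminal portions, but these represent one continuous open reading frame. At its C terminus the nuclease is fused to a bipartite nuclear localization signal and a 3xFLAG epitope, followed by a P2A self-cleaving peptide and EGFP, so that the fluorescent reporter is produced from the same transcript as a separate protein and marks cells expressing the nuclease. Transcription in mammalian cells is driven by the CMV enhancer and promoter and terminated by the bGH polyadenylation signal. A T7 promoter placed just upstream of the coding sequence also permits in vitro transcription. No guide RNA cassette is annotated, so a guide would have to be supplied separately for genome editing experiments.
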