Addgene plasmid #223087: pCMV-T7-SpCas9(KWRQLC)-P2A-EGFP (RAS2864)
Depositing lab: Benjamin Kleinstiver. Publication: Custom CRISPR-Cas9 PAM variants via scalable engineering and machine learning. Silverstein RA, Kim N, Kroell AS, Walton RT, Delano J, Butcher RM, Pacesa M, Smith BK, Christie KA, Ha LL, Meis RJ, Clark AB, Spinner AD, Lazzarotto CR, Li Y, Matsubara A, Urbina EO, Dahl GA, Correia BE, Marks DS, Tsai SQ, Pinello L, De Ravin SS, Liu Q, Kleinstiver BP. Nature. 2025 Apr 22. doi: 10.1038/s41586-025-09021-y. PubMed 40262634.
Backbone
  Vector backbone: pCMV-T7-SpCas9-P2A-EGFP (RTW3027)
  Backbone manufacturer: Benjamin Kleinstiver, Addgene plasmid #139987
  Vector type: Mammalian Expression, CRISPR
Growth in bacteria
  Bacterial resistance: Ampicillin, 100 μg/mL
  Growth temperature: 37°C
  Growth strain: DH5alpha
  Copy number: High Copy
Gene/Insert
  Gene/Insert name: human codon optimized nuclease SpCas9(KWRQLC)-P2A-EGFP (alt names: RAS2864; SpCas9(KWRQLC))
  Species: Synthetic
  Mutation: SpCas9(KWRQLC)=D1135K, S1136W, G1218R, E1219Q, R1335L, T1337C
  Promoter: CMV and T7
  Tag / fusion protein: BPNLS-3xFLAG-P2A-EGFP (C terminal on insert)
  Cloning method: Gibson Cloning
  Sequencing primers: 5′ oBK6928-CCAAGTCTCCACCCCATTGACG; 3′ oBK219-GGGAGTGGCACCTTCCAGGGTC
Terms and licenses: Academic/Nonprofit Terms; Industry Terms: Not Available to Industry
How to cite: pCMV-T7-SpCas9(KWRQLC)-P2A-EGFP (RAS2864) was a gift from Benjamin Kleinstiver (Addgene plasmid # 223087 ; http://n2t.net/addgene:223087 ; RRID:Addgene_223087)
